Addgene plasmid #72027: Sema3g.z(S)-AP-His
Purpose: Expresses the Sema3G, isoform z protein (truncated at cleavage site P1; ie, short), C-terminally fused to alkaline phosphatase + 6X histidine tag.
Depositing lab: Woj Wojtowicz. Depositing organization: University of California, Berkeley. Publication: An extracellular biochemical screen reveals that FLRTs and Unc5s mediate neuronal subtype recognition in the retina. Visser JJ, Cheng Y, Perry SC, Chastain AB, Parsa B, Masri SS, Ray TA, Kay JN, Wojtowicz WM. Elife. 2015 Dec 3;4. pii: e08149. doi: 10.7554/eLife.08149. PubMed 26633812.
Backbone
  Vector backbone: pCMVi-SV40ori
  Vector type: Mammalian Expression
Growth in bacteria
  Bacterial resistance: Ampicillin, 100 μg/mL
  Growth temperature: 37°C
  Growth strain: DH5alpha
  Copy number: High Copy
Gene/Insert
  Gene/Insert name: Sema3g.z (alt names: Semaphorin 3G, isoform z; NCBI gene ID 218877)
  Species: M. musculus (mouse)
  Insert size (bp): 1560
  Entrez Gene: Sema3g (a.k.a. AK129018)
  Promoter: CMV
  Tag / fusion protein: AP-His (C terminal on backbone)
  Cloning method: Restriction Enzyme; 5′ cloning site NotI (not destroyed); 3′ cloning site AscI (not destroyed)
  Sequencing primers: 5′ GTCAGAGGTAACTCCCGTTGC; 3′ GAGGTTCTTGGCGGCTGTC
Terms and licenses: Academic/Nonprofit Terms; Industry Terms: Not Available to Industry
Depositor comments: Sema3g.z contains a 105 nt deletion at the 3' end of exon 10.
How to cite: Sema3g.z(S)-AP-His was a gift from Woj Wojtowicz (Addgene plasmid # 72027 ; http://n2t.net/addgene:72027 ; RRID:Addgene_72027)
