[The description below was written by a language model from this plasmid's Addgene catalogue record and pLannotate feature annotations shown in this document.]
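Description:
Sema3g.z(S)-AP-His is a mammalian expression plasmid of about 8.1 kb built on the pCMVi-SV40ori backbone. It is designed to produce a secreted, tagged form of mouse Semaphorin 3G. It is propagated in E. coli through a high-copy ColE1/pUC-type origin with ampicillin selection (AmpR under its own bla promoter). The backbone also carries an f1 phage origin and short remnants of rop, bom and lacZα. An SV40 enhancer/early promoter region is present. This region contains the SV40 origin referred to in the backbone name, which would allow episomal amplification in cells expressing large T antigen.

The expression cassette consists of the human CMV immediate-early enhancer and promoter followed by CMV intron A, which typically boosts transcript processing and expression. Next comes the 1,560 bp Sema3g insert, cloned between retained NotI and AscI sites. The insert encodes isoform z, which the depositor notes carries a 105-nt deletion at the 3′ end of exon 10. It is truncated at cleavage site P1 to give the "short" form of the protein. The automated annotation labels this region by similarity to human SEMA3G, but the catalogue entry gives the species as mouse. The insert is fused at its C terminus to backbone-encoded human placental alkaline phosphatase and a 6X histidine tag, although the His tag is not annotated separately in the feature table. An SV40 polyadenylation signal terminates the transcript. The AP moiety provides an enzymatic readout for detecting binding, and the His tag permits capture or purification. This fits the construct's origin in an extracellular protein–protein interaction screen of neuronal recognition molecules in the retina.
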