Features (pLannotate 1.2.2; 14 found; start..end, strand, type, name):
     25..408     +  enhancer       CMV enhancer: human cytomegalovirus immediate early enhancer
    410..609     +  promoter       CMV promoter: human cytomegalovirus (CMV) immediate early promoter
    748..1573    +  intron         CMV intron A: human cytomegalovirus intron A (Chapman et al., 1991)
   1610..3169    +  CDS            SEMA3G (fragment): SEM3G_HUMAN - Experimental evidence at protein level: Swiss-Prot protein existence level 1. Has chemorepulsive activities for sympathetic axons. Ligand of NRP2 (By similarity). From Homo sapiens (Human).
   3191..4642    +  CDS            SEAP: secreted alkaline phosphatase from human placenta The natural enzyme has a C-terminal transmembrane sequence that is replaced by a GPI anchor.
   4701..4822    +  polyA_signal   SV40 poly(A) signal: SV40 polyadenylation signal
   5031..5619    -  rep_origin     ori: high-copy-number ColE1/pMB1/pBR322/pUC origin of replication
   5790..6650    -  CDS            AmpR: β-lactamase; bla; confers resistance to ampicillin, carbenicillin, and related antibiotics
   6651..6755    -  promoter       AmpR promoter: bla
   6850..6885    +  CDS            rop (fragment): Rop protein, which maintains plasmids at low copy number; rop
   6908..7238    +  promoter       SV40 promoter: SV40 enhancer and early promoter
   7361..7460    +  misc_feature   bom (fragment): basis of mobility region from pBR322
   7488..7916    -  rep_origin     f1 ori (sequence partly withheld): f1 bacteriophage origin of replication; arrow indicates direction of (+) strand synthesis
   7920..8077    -  CDS            lacZα (fragment): LacZα fragment of β-galactosidase; lacZ fragment
>Addgene plasmid #72027 | Sema3g.z(S)-AP-His | depositor full sequence | sequence record 131213 | Full Sequence
GTCGAGGTCTCGACGGTATCGATTGACATTGATTATTGACTAGCTAGTTATTAATAGTAATCAATTACGG
GGTCATTAGTTCATAGCCCATATATGGAGTTCCGCGTTACATAACTTACGGTAAATGGCCCGCCTGGCTG
ACCGCCCAACGACCCCCGCCCATTGACGTCAATAATGACGTATGTTCCCATAGTAACGCCAATAGGGACT
TTCCATTGACGTCAATGGGTGGAGTATTTACGGTAAACTGCCCACTTGGCAGTACATCAAGTGTATCATA
TGCCAAGTCCGCCCCCTATTGACGTCAATGACGGTAAATGGCCCGCCTGGCATTATGCCCAGTACATGAC
CTTACGGGACTTTCCTACTTGGCAGTACATCTACGTATTAGTCATCGCTATTACCATGGTGATGCGGTTT
TGGCAGTACACCAATGGGCGTGGATAGCGGTTTGACTCACGGGGATTTCCAAGTCTCCACCCCATTGACG
TCAATGGGAGTTTGTTTTGGCACCAAAATCAACGGGACTTTCCAAAATGTCGTAATAACCCCGCCCCGTT
GACGCAAATGGGCGGTAGGCGTGTACGGTGGGAGGTCTATATAAGCAGAGCTCGTTTAGTGAACCGTCAG
ATCGCCTGGAGACGCCATCCACGCTGTTTTGACCTCCATAGAAGACACCGGGACCGATCCAGCCTCCGCG
GCCGGGAACGGTGCATTGGAACGCGGATTCCCCGTGCCAAGAGTGACGTAAGTACCGCCTATAGACTCTA
TAGGCACACCCCTTTGGCTCTTATGCATGCTATACTGTTTTTGGCTTGGGGCCTATACACCCCCGCTTCC
ATATGCTATAGGTGATGGTATAGCTTAGCCTATAGGTGTGGGTTATTGACCATTATTGACCACTCCCCTA
TTGGTGACGATACTTTCCATTACTAATCCATAACATGGCTCTTTGCCACAACTATCTCTATTGGCTATAT
GCCAATACTCTGTCCTTCAGAGACTGACACGGACTCTGTATTTTTACAGGATGGGGTCCCATTTATTATT
TACAAATTCACATATACAACAACGCCGTCCCCCGTGCCCGCAGTTTTTATTAAACATAGCGTGGGATCTC
CACGCGAATCTCGGGTACGTGTTCCGGACATGGGCTCTTCTCCGGTAGCGGCGGAGCTTCCACATCCGAG
CCCTGGTCCCATGCCTCCAGCGGCTCATGGTCGCTCGGCAGCTCCTTGCTCCTAACAGTGGAGGCCAGAC
TTAGGCACAGCACAATGCCCACCACCACCAGTGTGCCGCACAAGGCCGTGGCGGTAGGGTATGTGTCTGA
AAATGAGCTCGGAGATTGGGCTCGCACCGCTGACGCAGATGGAAGACTTAAGGCAGCGGCAGAAGAAGAT
GCAGGCAGCTGAGTTGTTGTATTCTGATAAGAGTCAGAGGTAACTCCCGTTGCGGTGCTGTTAACGGTGG
AGGGCAGTGTAGTCTGAGCAGTACTCGTTGCTGCCGCGCGCGCCACCAGACATAATAGCTGACAGACTAA
CAGACTGTTCCTTTCCATGGGTCTTTTCTGCAGAAGCTTGAATTCTCGAGGATCCGCGGCCGCGCCACCA
TGGACCCATCTGCGTGGGCCATCTGCTGCCTCCTGGGGAGCCTTCTGTTCCATGTGGGCATCCCCAGCCC
TGGTCCCAGCCCCAGTGTGCCTCGTCTGCGGCTCTCCTACAGAGATCTCCTGTCTACCAACCGCTCTGCC
ATCTTTCTGGGCCCACGGGGTTCCCTAGACCTCCAAGTCATGTACCTGGATGAGTATCGAGATCGCCTCT
TTCTGGGAAGCCGAGATGCCCTTTACTCTCTGAGACTGGATCAGGCATGGCCAGACCCCCGGGAGGTCTT
GTGGCTGCCACAGCCAGGACAGAAGGTGGAATGTGTCCGCAAGGGAAAAGACCCTTTGACGGAGTGTGCC
AACTTCGTGCGGGTCTTACAACCCCATAACCGGACCCATCTGCTGGCCTGTGGCACAGGAGCCTTCCAAC
CCATCTGCACCTTCATCACAGTGGGGCATCGAGGGGAGCATGTGCTCCGCTTGGATGCTAGCAGCGTCGA
GAATGGAAGGGGGCGTTGCCCACATGAGCCCAGCCGACCCTTCGCCAGCACCTTTGTAGGTGGGGAGCTA
TACACAGGTCTCACTGCCGATTTCCTGGGACGTGAGGCCATGATTTTCCGGAGTGGGGGTCCCCGACCAG
CCCTGCGTTCTGACTCTGACCAGAGCCTCCTACATGAACCCCGGTTTGTGATGGCTGCTCGGATCCCAGA
TAACTCTGACCGGGACGACGACAAGGTGTACTTCTTCTTCTCCGAGACTGTCCCGTCACCAGATGGTGGC
CCAGGTCATGTCACCATCAGCCGAGTGGGCCGCGTCTGTGTGAATGATGCTGGTGGCCAGCGGGTGCTGG
TGAACAAATGGAGCACTTTCCTCAAGGCCCGGCTGGTGTGCTCTGTGCCTGGCCCGGGTGGGGCTGAGAC
TCACTTTGACCAGCTAGAGGATGTGTTCCTGCTGTGGCCCAAGGCCGGGAAGAGCCTCGAGGTGTATGCG
CTGTTCAGCACTGTCAGTGCTGTGTTCCAGGGCTTTGCTGTCTGTGTGTACCACATGGTAGACATCTGGG
AGGTCTTCAATGGGCCCTTTGCCCACCGAGATGGCCCTCAGCATCAGTGGGGACCCTATGGGGGCAAGGT
GCCCTTCCCTCGCCCCGGTGTGCCTGTGAGGCCTCGGCGTGGCCGCCCTGTCCTGGTCAAAACTCACTTG
GCTCAGCGACTGCGCCAGATTGTGGTGGATCGAGTGGAGGCTGAGGATGGGACCTATGATGTCATCTTCC
TAGGGACTGATTCGGGTTCTGTGCTCAAAGTCATTGCCCTCCAGGGTGGTGGCTTGACTGAACCTGAAGA
GGTGGTTTTGGAGGAGCTCCAGGTGTTTAAGGTGCCAACGCCCATCACTGAGATGGAGATCTCTGTCAAA
AGGCAAACGCTGTATGTGGGCTCTCCACTGGGTGTGGCCCGGCTGCAGCTGCACCAGTGTGAGACTTACG
GCAGTGCCTGTGCTGAGTGCTGCCTGGCCCGGGACCCATACTGTGCTTGGGATGGCACTGCCTGTGCCCG
CTACCGCCCCAGCTCTGGCGGCGCGCCTGGATCTTCCGGAATCATCCCAGTTGAGGAGGAGAACCCGGAC
TTCTGGAACCGCGAGGCAGCCGAGGCCCTGGGTGCCGCCAAGAAGCTGCAGCCTGCACAGACAGCCGCCA
AGAACCTCATCATCTTCCTGGGCGATGGGATGGGGGTGTCTACGGTGACAGCTGCCAGGATCCTAAAAGG
GCAGAAGAAGGACAAACTGGGGCCTGAGATACCCCTGGCCATGGACCGCTTCCCATATGTGGCTCTGTCC
AAGACATACAATGTAGACAAACATGTGCCAGACAGTGGAGCCACAGCCACGGCCTACCTGTGCGGGGTCA
AGGGCAACTTCCAGACCATTGGCTTGAGTGCAGCCGCCCGCTTTAACCAGTGCAACACGACACGCGGCAA
CGAGGTCATCTCCGTGATGAATCGGGCCAAGAAAGCAGGGAAGTCAGTGGGAGTGGTAACCACCACACGA
GTGCAGCACGCCTCGCCAGCCGGCACCTACGCCCACACGGTGAACCGCAACTGGTACTCGGACGCCGACG
TGCCTGCCTCGGCCCGCCAGGAGGGGTGCCAGGACATCGCTACGCAGCTCATCTCCAACATGGACATTGA
CGTGATCCTAGGTGGGGGCCGAAAGTACATGTTTCGCATGGGAACCCCAGACCCTGAGTACCCAGATGAC
TACAGCCAAGGTGGGACCAGGCTGGACGGGAAGAATCTGGTGCAGGAATGGCTGGCGAAGCGCCAGGGTG
CCCGGTACGTGTGGAACCGCACTGAGCTCATGCAGGCTTCCCTGGACCCGTCTGTGGCCCATCTCATGGG
TCTCTTTGAGCCTGGAGACATGAAATACGAGATCCACCGAGACTCCACACTGGACCCCTCCCTGATGGAG
ATGACAGAGGCTGCCCTGCGCCTGCTGAGCAGGAACCCCCGCGGCTTCTTCCTCTTCGTGGAGGGTGGTC
GCATCGACCATGGTCATCATGAAAGCAGGGCTTACCGGGCACTGACTGAGACGATCATGTTCGACGACGC
CATTGAGAGGGCGGGCCAGCTCACCAGCGAGGAGGACACGCTGAGCCTCGTCACTGCCGACCACTCCCAC
GTCTTCTCCTTCGGAGGCTACCCCCTGCGAGGGAGCTCCATCTTCGGGCTGGCCCCTGGCAAGGCCCGGG
ACAGGAAGGCCTACACGGTCCTCCTATACGGAAACGGTCCAGGCTATGTGCTCAAGGACGGCGCCCGGCC
GGATGTTACCGAGAGCGAGAGCGGGAGCCCCGAGTATCGGCAGCAGTCAGCAGTGCCCCTGGACGAAGAG
ACCCACGCAGGCGAGGACGTGGCGGTGTTCGCGCGCGGCCCGCAGGCGCACCTGGTTCACGGCGTGCAGG
AGCAGACCTTCATAGCGCACGTCATGGCCTTCGCCGCCTGCCTGGAGCCCTACACCGCCTGCGACCTGGC
GCCCCCCGCCGGCACCACCGACGCCGCGCACCCGGGTCATCATCACCATCACCATTAATCTAGAGATCTT
ATTAAAGCAGAACTTGTTTATTGCAGCTTATAATGGTTACAAATAAAGCAATAGCATCACAAATTTCACA
AATAAAGCATTTTTTTCACTGCATTCTAGTTGTGGTTTGTCCAAACTCATCAATGTATCTTATCATGTCT
GGTCGACTCTAGCTAGACTCTTCCGCTTCCTCGCTCACTGACTCGCTGCGCTCGGTCGTTCGGCTGCGGC
GAGCGGTATCAGCTCACTCAAAGGCGGTAATACGGTTATCCACAGAATCAGGGGATAACGCAGGAAAGAA
CATGTGAGCAAAAGGCCAGCAAAAGGCCAGGAACCGTAAAAAGGCCGCGTTGCTGGCGTTTTTCCATAGG
CTCCGCCCCCCTGACGAGCATCACAAAAATCGACGCTCAAGTCAGAGGTGGCGAAACCCGACAGGACTAT
AAAGATACCAGGCGTTTCCCCCTGGAAGCTCCCTCGTGCGCTCTCCTGTTCCGACCCTGCCGCTTACCGG
ATACCTGTCCGCCTTTCTCCCTTCGGGAAGCGTGGCGCTTTCTCATAGCTCACGCTGTAGGTATCTCAGT
TCGGTGTAGGTCGTTCGCTCCAAGCTGGGCTGTGTGCACGAACCCCCCGTTCAGCCCGACCGCTGCGCCT
TATCCGGTAACTATCGTCTTGAGTCCAACCCGGTAAGACACGACTTATCGCCACTGGCAGCAGCCACTGG
TAACAGGATTAGCAGAGCGAGGTATGTAGGCGGTGCTACAGAGTTCTTGAAGTGGTGGCCTAACTACGGC
TACACTAGAAGAACAGTATTTGGTATCTGCGCTCTGCTGAAGCCAGTTACCTTCGGAAAAAGAGTTGGTA
GCTCTTGATCCGGCAAACAAACCACCGCTGGTAGCGGTGGTTTTTTTGTTTGCAAGCAGCAGATTACGCG
CAGAAAAAAAGGATCTCAAGAAGATCCTTTGATCTTTTCTACGGGGTCTGACGCTCAGTGGAACGAAAAC
TCACGTTAAGGGATTTTGGTCATGAGATTATCAAAAAGGATCTTCACCTAGATCCTTTTAAATTAAAAAT
GAAGTTTTAAATCAATCTAAAGTATATATGAGTAAACTTGGTCTGACAGTTACCAATGCTTAATCAGTGA
GGCACCTATCTCAGCGATCTGTCTATTTCGTTCATCCATAGTTGCCTGACTCCCCGTCGTGTAGATAACT
ACGATACGGGAGGGCTTACCATCTGGCCCCAGTGCTGCAATGATACCGCGAGACCCACGCTCACCGGCTC
CAGATTTATCAGCAATAAACCAGCCAGCCGGAAGGGCCGAGCGCAGAAGTGGTCCTGCAACTTTATCCGC
CTCCATCCAGTCTATTAATTGTTGCCGGGAAGCTAGAGTAAGTAGTTCGCCAGTTAATAGTTTGCGCAAC
GTTGTTGCCATTGCTACAGGCATCGTGGTGTCACGCTCGTCGTTTGGTATGGCTTCATTCAGCTCCGGTT
CCCAACGATCAAGGCGAGTTACATGATCCCCCATGTTGTGCAAAAAAGCGGTTAGCTCCTTCGGTCCTCC
GATCGTTGTCAGAAGTAAGTTGGCCGCAGTGTTATCACTCATGGTTATGGCAGCACTGCATAATTCTCTT
ACTGTCATGCCATCCGTAAGATGCTTTTCTGTGACTGGTGAGTACTCAACCAAGTCATTCTGAGAATAGT
GTATGCGGCGACCGAGTTGCTCTTGCCCGGCGTCAATACGGGATAATACCGCGCCACATAGCAGAACTTT
AAAAGTGCTCATCATTGGAAAACGTTCTTCGGGGCGAAAACTCTCAAGGATCTTACCGCTGTTGAGATCC
AGTTCGATGTAACCCACTCGTGCACCCAACTGATCTTCAGCATCTTTTACTTTCACCAGCGTTTCTGGGT
GAGCAAAAACAGGAAGGCAAAATGCCGCAAAAAAGGGAATAAGGGCGACACGGAAATGTTGAATACTCAT
ACTCTTCCTTTTTCAATATTATTGAAGCATTTATCAGGGTTATTGTCTCATGAGCGGATACATATTTGAA
TGTATTTAGAAAAATAAACAAATAGGGGTTCCGCGCACATTTCCCCGAAAAGTGCCACCTGACGTCTAAG
AAACCATTATTATCATGACATTAACCTATAAAAATAGGCGTATCACGAGGCCCTTTCGTCTCGCGCGTTT
CGGTGATGACGGTGAAAACCTCTGACACATGCAGCTCCCGGAGGAATGTGTGTCAGTTAGGGTGTGGAAA
GTCCCCAGGCTCCCCAGGCAGGCAGAAGTATGCAAAGCATGCATCTCAATTAGTCAGCAACCAGGTGTGG
AAAGTCCCCAGGCTCCCCAGCAGGCAGAAGTATGCAAAGCATGCATCTCAATTAGTCAGCAACCATAGTC
CCGCCCCTAACTCCGCCCATCCCGCCCCTAACTCCGCCCAGTTCCGCCCATTCTCCGCCCCATGGCTGAC
TAATTTTTTTTATTTATGCAGAGGCCGAGGCCGCCTCTGCCTCTGAGCTATTCCAGAAGTAGTGAGGAGG
CTTTTTTGGAGGCCTAGGCTTTTGCAAAAAGCTCCCGGGAGCTTGTATATCCATTTTCGTCCCGGAGACG
GTCACAGCTTGTCTGTAAGCGGATGCCGGGAGCAGACAAGCCCGTCAGGGCGCGTCAGCGGGTGTTGGCG
GGTGTCGGGGCTGGCTTAACTATGCGGCATCAGAGCAGATTGTACTGAGAGTGCACCATATGCGGTGTGA
AATACCGCACAGATGCGTAAGGAGAAAATACCGCATCAGGAAATTGTAAGCGTTAATATTTTGTTAAAAT
TCGCGTTAAATTTTTGTTAAATCAGCTCATTTTTTAACCAATAGGCCGAAATCGGCAAAATCCCTTATAA
ATCAAAAGAATAGACCGAGATAGGGT
[37 nt withheld, positions 7587-7623]
AAAGAACGTGGACTCCAACGTCAAAGG
[49 nt withheld, positions 7651-7699]
T
[91 nt withheld, positions 7701-7791]
G
[124 nt withheld, positions 7793-7916]
CCATTCGCCATTCAGGCTGCGCAACTGTTGGGAAGGGCGATCGGTGCGGGCCTCTTCGCTATTACGCCAG
CTGGCGAAAGGGGGATGTGCTGCAAGGCGATTAAGTTGGGTAACGCCAGGGTTTTCCCAGTCACGACGTT
GTAAAACGACGGCCAGTGAATT
