>Addgene plasmid #72027 | Sema3g.z(S)-AP-His | addgene partial sequence | sequence record 137050 | pMRB101-F 5'-aagatgcaggcagctgagtt-3'
GCTGTTAACGGTGGAGGGCAGTGTAGTCTGAGCAGTACTCGTTGCTGCCGCGCGCGCCACCAGACATAAT
AGCTGACAGACTAACAGACTGTTCCTTTCCATGGGTCTTTTCTGCAGAAGCTTGAATTCTCGAGGATCCG
CGGCCGCGCCACCATGGACCCATCTGCGTGGGCCATCTGCTGCCTCCTGGGGAGCCTTCTGTTCCATGTG
GGCATCCCCAGCCCTGGTCCCAGCCCCAGTGTGCCTCGTCTGCGGCTCTCCTACAGAGATCTCCTGTCTA
CCAACCGCTCTGCCATCTTTCTGGGCCCACGGGGTTCCCTAGACCTCCAAGTCATGTACCTGGATGAGTA
TCGAGATCGCCTCTTTCTGGGAAGCCGAGATGCCCTTTACTCTCTGAGACTGGATCAGGCATGGCCAGAC
CCCCGGGAGGTCTTGTGGCTGCCACAGCCAGGACAGAAGGTGGAATGTGTCCGCAAGGGAAAAGACCCTT
TGACGGAGTGTGCCAACTTCGTGCGGGTCTTACAACCCCATAACCGGACCCATCTGCTGGCCTGTGGCAC
AGGAGCCTTCCAACCCATCTGCACCTTCATCACAGTGGGGCATCGAGGGGAGCATGTGCTCCGCTTGGAT
GCTAGCAGCGTCGAGAATGGAAGGGGGCGTTGCCCACATGAGCCCAGCCGACCCTTCGCCAGCACCTTTG
TAGGTGGGGAGCTATACACAGGTCTCACTGCCGATTTCCTGGGACGTGAGGCCATGATTT
