>Addgene plasmid #72027 | Sema3g.z(S)-AP-His | addgene partial sequence | sequence record 137052 | SV40pA-R 5'-GAAATTTGTGATGCTATTGC-3'
GTTCTGCTTTAATAAGATCTCTAGATTAATGGTGATGGTGATGATGACCCGGGTGCGCGGCGTCGGTGGT
GCCGGCGGGGGGCGCCAGGTCGCAGGCGGTGTAGGGCTCCAGGCAGGCGGCGAAGGCCATGACGTGCGCT
ATGAAGGTCTGCTCCTGCACGCCGTGAACCAGGTGCGCCTGCGGGCCGCGCGCGAACACCGCCACGTCCT
CGCCTGCGTGGGTCTCTTCGTCCAGGGGCACTGCTGACTGCTGCCGATACTCGGGGCTCCCGCTCTCGCT
CTCGGTAACATCCGGCCGGGCGCCGTCCTTGAGCACATAGCCTGGACCGTTTCCGTATAGGAGGACCGTG
TAGGCCTTCCTGTCCCGGGCCTTGCCAGGGGCCAGCCCGAAGATGGAGCTCCCTCGCAGGGGGTAGCCTC
CGAAGGAGAAGACGTGGGAGTGGTCGGCAGTGACGAGGCTCAGCGTGTCCTCCTCGCTGGTGAGCTGGCC
CGCCCTCTCAATGGCGTCGTCGAACATGATCGTCTCAGTCAGTGCCCGGTAAGCCCTGCTTTCATGATGA
CCATGGTCGATGCGACCACCCTCCACGAAGAGGAAGAAGCCGCGGGGGTTCCTGCTCAGCAGGCGCAGGG
CAGCCTCTGTCATCTCCATCAGGGAGGGGTCCAGTGTGGAGTCTCGGTGGATCTCGTATTTCATGTCTCC
AGGCTCAAAGAGACCCATGAGATGGGTCACAGACGGGTCCAGGGAAGCCTGCATGAGCTCAGTGCGGTTC
CACACATACCGGGCACCCTGGCGCTTCGCC
